Addgene plasmid #46179: pET15b/EYFP-GgVcl 884-1066-ECFP FRET
Depositing lab: Susan Craig. Depositing organization: Johns Hopkins University and School of Medicine.
Backbone
  Vector backbone: pET-15b
  Backbone manufacturer: EMD
  Backbone size w/o insert (bp): 5700
  Vector type: Bacterial Expression
Growth in bacteria
  Bacterial resistance: Ampicillin, 100 μg/mL
  Growth temperature: 37°C
  Growth strain: DH5alpha
  Copy number: High Copy
Gene/Insert
  Gene/Insert name: Vcl 884-1066 (alt names: Vinculin; Vcl)
  Species: G. gallus (chicken)
  Mutation: aa 884-1066 (Vt, tail domain)
  GenBank ID: NM_205441.1
  Entrez Gene: VCL (a.k.a. VINC1)
  Promoter: T7
  Tag / fusion protein: His (N terminal on backbone); EYFP (N terminal on insert); ECFP (C terminal on insert)
  Cloning method: Unknown
  Sequencing primers: 5′ T7; 3′ T7 terminal
Terms and licenses: Academic/Nonprofit Terms; Industry Terms: Not Available to Industry
How to cite: pET15b/EYFP-GgVcl 884-1066-ECFP FRET was a gift from Susan Craig (Addgene plasmid # 46179 ; http://n2t.net/addgene:46179 ; RRID:Addgene_46179)
