[The description below was written by a language model from this plasmid's Addgene catalogue record and pLannotate feature annotations shown in this document.]
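Description:
pET15b/EYFP-GgVcl 884-1066-ECFP FRET is a bacterial expression plasmid built on the pET-15b backbone. It produces a recombinant fluorescent fusion of the chicken (Gallus gallus) vinculin tail domain in E. coli. The sequenced record is about 7.7 kb. It carries a ColE1/pBR322-type origin with the adjacent rop gene and bom region, and selection relies on a β-lactamase gene conferring ampicillin resistance. The catalogue lists the plasmid as high copy, although rop is normally associated with reduced copy number. Several short tetracycline-resistance fragments and a tet promoter are annotated. These are non-functional remnants of the pBR322 ancestry of pET vectors, not a usable marker.

The expression cassette is driven by a T7 promoter with an overlapping lac operator, followed by the T7 gene 10 ribosome binding site, and it ends at a T7 terminator. A lacI gene with its own promoter supplies repressor, so expression requires a host that provides T7 RNA polymerase and is induced with IPTG. The open reading frame begins with the backbone's N-terminal His tag and a thrombin cleavage site. EYFP follows, then vinculin residues 884-1066 (Vt, the tail domain), and ECFP sits at the C terminus. The annotation tool labelled the vinculin segment by homology to the Xenopus protein, but the catalogue identifies it as chicken.

Placing the tail domain between a CFP donor and a YFP acceptor creates an intramolecular FRET probe, as the construct name indicates. Changes in the conformation of the tail would be expected to alter energy transfer between the two fluorophores. The His tag allows affinity purification of the probe for in vitro measurements, though the record does not describe specific applications.
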