Features (pLannotate 1.2.2; 23 found; start..end, strand, type, name):
     10..38      +  promoter       tet promoter: E. coli promoter for tetracycline efflux protein gene
     86..190     +  CDS            TcR (fragment): tetracycline efflux protein; tet; confers resistance to tetracycline
    213..260     -  terminator     T7 terminator: transcription terminator for bacteriophage T7 RNA polymerase
    268..317     -  CDS            SET1 (fragment): solubility-enhancement tag derived from T7 phage gene 10B
    330..1049    -  CDS            ECFP: enhanced CFP mammalian codon-optimized
   1056..1598    -  CDS            vcl (fragment): VINC_XENLA - Experimental evidence at transcript level: Swiss-Prot protein existence level 2. Involved in cell adhesion. May be involved in the attachment of the actin-based microfilaments to the plasma membrane. From Xenopus laevis (African clawed frog).
   1644..2360    -  CDS            EYFP: EYFP is a basic (constitutively fluorescent) green/yellow fluorescent protein published in 1996, derived from Aequorea victoria. It is reported to be a very rapidly-maturing weak dimer with high acid sensitivity.
   2364..2381    -  CDS            thrombin site: thrombin recognition and cleavage site
   2392..2408    -  CDS            capTEV™ (fragment): composite tag for in vivo biotinylation, TEV protease cleavage, and 6xHis tagging
   2427..2449    -  RBS            RBS: efficient ribosome binding site from bacteriophage T7 gene 10 (Olins and Rangwala, 1989)
   2464..2488    -  protein_bind   lac operator: The lac repressor binds to the lac operator to inhibit transcription in E. coli. This inhibition can be relieved by adding lactose or isopropyl-β-D-thiogalactopyranoside (IPTG). lac repressor encoded by lacI
   2489..2507    -  promoter       T7 promoter: promoter for bacteriophage T7 RNA polymerase
   2529..2808    +  CDS            TcR (fragment): tetracycline efflux protein; tet; confers resistance to tetracycline
   2816..2893    +  promoter       lacI promoter: lacI
   2894..3976    +  CDS            lacI: lac repressor; lacI; The lac repressor binds to the lac operator to inhibit transcription in E. coli. This inhibition can be relieved by adding lactose or isopropyl-β-D-thiogalactopyranoside (IPTG).
   3989..4010    +  protein_bind   CAP binding site: CAP binding activates transcription in the presence of cAMP. E. coli catabolite activator protein
   4025..4649    +  CDS            TcR (fragment): tetracycline efflux protein; tet; confers resistance to tetracycline
   4891..5271    -  CDS            YPB1_ECOLX: Protein predicted: Swiss-Prot protein existence level 4. From Escherichia coli.
   5288..5479    +  CDS            rop: Rop protein, which maintains plasmids at low copy number; rop
   5581..5720    +  misc_feature   bom: basis of mobility region from pBR322
   5906..6494    -  rep_origin     ori: high-copy-number ColE1/pMB1/pBR322/pUC origin of replication
   6665..7525    -  CDS            AmpR: β-lactamase; bla; confers resistance to ampicillin, carbenicillin, and related antibiotics
   7526..7630    -  promoter       AmpR promoter: bla
>Addgene plasmid #46179 | pET15b/EYFP-GgVcl 884-1066-ECFP FRET | addgene full sequence | sequence record 198213 | Addgene NGS Result
TTCTCATGTTTGACAGCTTATCATCGATAAGCTTTAATGCGGTAGTTTATCACAGTTAAATTGCTAACGC
AGTCAGGCACCGTGTATGAAATCTAACAATGCGCTCATCGTCATCCTCGGCACCGTCACCCTGGATGCTG
TAGGCATAGGCTTGGTTATGCCGGTACTGCCGGGCCTCTTGCGGGATATCCGGATATAGTTCCTCCTTTC
AGCAAAAAACCCCTCAAGACCCGTTTAGAGGCCCCAAGGGGTTATGCTAGTTATTGCTCAGCGGTGGCAG
CAGCCAACTCAGCTTCCTTTCGGGCTTTGTTAGCAGCCGGATCCTCGAGTTACTTGTACAGCTCGTCCAT
GCCGAGAGTGATCCCGGCGGCGGTCACGAACTCCAGCAGGACCATGTGATCGCGCTTCTCGTTGGGGTCT
TTGCTCAGGGCGGACTGGGTGCTCAGGTAGTGGTTGTCGGGCAGCAGCACGGGGCCGTCGCCGATGGGGG
TGTTCTGCTGGTAGTGGTCGGCGAGCTGCACGCTGCCGTCCTCGATGTTGTGGCGGATCTTGAAGTTGGC
CTTGATGCCGTTCTTCTGCTTGTCGGCGGTGATATAGACGTTGTGGCTGATGTAGTTGTACTCCAGCTTG
TGCCCCAGGATGTTGCCGTCCTCCTTGAAGTCGATGCCCTTCAGCTCGATGCGGTTCACCAGGGTGTCGC
CCTCGAACTTCACCTCGGCGCGGGTCTTGTAGTTGCCGTCGTCCTTGAAGAAGATGGTGCGCTCCTGGAC
GTAGCCTTCGGGCATGGCGGACTTGAAGAAGTCGTGCTGCTTCATGTGGTCGGGGTAGCGGCTGAAGCAC
TGCACGCCCCAGGTCAGGGTGGTCACGAGGGTGGGCCAGGGCACGGGCAGCTTGCCGGTGGTGCAGATGA
ACTTCAGGGTCAGCTTGCCGTAGGTGGCATCGCCCTCGCCCTCGCCGGACACGCTGAACTTGTGGCCGTT
TACGTCGCCGTCCAGCTCGACCAGGATGGGCACCACCCCGGTGAACAGCTCCTCGCCCTTGCTCACCATG
CTAGCCTGATACCATGGGGTCTTTCTGACCCAGCGCAGAGTGAATCCGGCATCTGTTCTTATCTTAATGG
ATGCTGCTTCAGCTTCTCTCACAGTTTCCTTCACAGACTGCATGAGGTTCTGGGCGTTATGAACCAACAT
CTCAGTTGCCTGTTCTGATTCTTCATCGCTGATGTTAGTCCTGCCCAGCATGGTAGCTTTCACTGTGGAA
AGAATTTTGAGCTGCGTGCTGATGGTTGGGATTCGCTCACAGACCTGTAAGAGGTTTGTTCTAATGCGTT
TATCAGTACATTGCTTGGCCACCTCTTTGGCCAATCGAGTGACTTCATCCGATGCCTTAGCAATATCTTT
TGCACACTGGATGAGGGCACGCTTGTTTCCGCTGCCTCCTCGCACCAGGCGTGACATCTCAGCCATGAGC
AGCGCCATTCGTTTAGCAGCAGCAATGATGTCGTTACCCTTGCTAGACCATTTCCGAGCCTCGTCATGCA
ACTGCCTAGCAGCCATCATCATGGGCTGATTAATAGCTTCTCCTGCTTTCTGCTCTGGGAACTCCATATG
GGCGGCGGCGGGGCAGGGGGGGCCGGAATTCGACTTGTACAGCTCGTCCATGCCGAGAGTGATCCCGGCG
GCGGTCACGAACTCCAGCAGGACCATGTGATCGCGCTTCTCGTTGGGGTCTTTGCTCAGGGCGGACTGGT
AGCTCAGGTAGTGGTTGTCGGGCAGCAGCACGGGGCCGTCGCCGATGGGGGTGTTCTGCTGGTAGTGGTC
GGCGAGCTGCACGCTGCCGTCCTCGATGTTGTGGCGGATCTTGAAGTTCACCTTGATGCCGTTCTTCTGC
TTGTCGGCCATGATATAGACGTTGTGGCTGTTGTAGTTGTACTCCAGCTTGTGCCCCAGGATGTTGCCGT
CCTCCTTGAAGTCGATGCCCTTCAGCTCGATGCGGTTCACCAGGGTGTCGCCCTCGAACTTCACCTCGGC
GCGGGTCTTGTAGTTGCCGTCGTCCTTGAAGAAGATGGTGCGCTCCTGGACGTAGCCTTCGGGCATGGCG
GACTTGAAGAAGTCGTGCTGCTTCATGTGGTCGGGGTAGCGGGCGAAGCACTGCAGGCCGTAGCCGAAGG
TGGTCACGAGGGTGGGCCAGGGCACGGGCAGCTTGCCGGTGGTGCAGATGAACTTCAGGGTCAGCTTGCC
GTAGGTGGCATCGCCCTCGCCCTCGCCGGACACGCTGAACTTGTGGCCGTTTACGTCGCCGTCCAGCTCG
ACCAGGATGGGCACCACCCCGGTGAACAGCTCCTCGCCCTTGCTCACCATATGGCTGCCGCGCGGCACCA
GGCCGCTGCTGTGATGATGATGATGATGGCTGCTGCCCATGCTATATCTCCTTCTTAAAGTTAAACAAAA
TTATTTCTAGAGGGGAATTGTTATCCGCTCACAATTCCCCTATAGTGAGTCGTATTAATTTCGCGGGATC
GAGATCTCGATCCTCTACGCCGGACGCATCGTGGCCGGCATCACCGGCGCCACAGGTGCGGTTGCTGGCG
CCTATATCGCCGACATCACCGATGGGGAAGATCGGGCTCGCCACTTCGGGCTCATGAGCGCTTGTTTCGG
CGTGGGTATGGTGGCAGGCCCCGTGGCCGGGGGACTGTTGGGCGCCATCTCCTTGCATGCACCATTCCTT
GCGGCGGCGGTGCTCAACGGCCTCAACCTACTACTGGGCTGCTTCCTAATGCAGGAGTCGCATAAGGGAG
AGCGTCGAGATCCCGGACACCATCGAATGGCGCAAAACCTTTCGCGGTATGGCATGATAGCGCCCGGAAG
AGAGTCAATTCAGGGTGGTGAATGTGAAACCAGTAACGTTATACGATGTCGCAGAGTATGCCGGTGTCTC
TTATCAGACCGTTTCCCGCGTGGTGAACCAGGCCAGCCACGTTTCTGCGAAAACGCGGGAAAAAGTGGAA
GCGGCGATGGCGGAGCTGAATTACATTCCCAACCGCGTGGCACAACAACTGGCGGGCAAACAGTCGTTGC
TGATTGGCGTTGCCACCTCCAGTCTGGCCCTGCACGCGCCGTCGCAAATTGTCGCGGCGATTAAATCTCG
CGCCGATCAACTGGGTGCCAGCGTGGTGGTGTCGATGGTAGAACGAAGCGGCGTCGAAGCCTGTAAAGCG
GCGGTGCACAATCTTCTCGCGCAACGCGTCAGTGGGCTGATCATTAACTATCCGCTGGATGACCAGGATG
CCATTGCTGTGGAAGCTGCCTGCACTAATGTTCCGGCGTTATTTCTTGATGTCTCTGACCAGACACCCAT
CAACAGTATTATTTTCTCCCATGAAGACGGTACGCGACTGGGCGTGGAGCATCTGGTCGCATTGGGTCAC
CAGCAAATCGCGCTGTTAGCGGGCCCATTAAGTTCTGTCTCGGCGCGTCTGCGTCTGGCTGGCTGGCATA
AATATCTCACTCGCAATCAAATTCAGCCGATAGCGGAACGGGAAGGCGACTGGAGTGCCATGTCCGGTTT
TCAACAAACCATGCAAATGCTGAATGAGGGCATCGTTCCCACTGCGATGCTGGTTGCCAACGATCAGATG
GCGCTGGGCGCAATGCGCGCCATTACCGAGTCCGGGCTGCGCGTTGGTGCGGATATCTCGGTAGTGGGAT
ACGACGATACCGAAGACAGCTCATGTTATATCCCGCCGTTAACCACCATCAAACAGGATTTTCGCCTGCT
GGGGCAAACCAGCGTGGACCGCTTGCTGCAACTCTCTCAGGGCCAGGCGGTGAAGGGCAATCAGCTGTTG
CCCGTCTCACTGGTGAAAAGAAAAACCACCCTGGCGCCCAATACGCAAACCGCCTCTCCCCGCGCGTTGG
CCGATTCATTAATGCAGCTGGCACGACAGGTTTCCCGACTGGAAAGCGGGCAGTGAGCGCAACGCAATTA
ATGTAAGTTAGCTCACTCATTAGGCACCGGGATCTCGACCGATGCCCTTGAGAGCCTTCAACCCAGTCAG
CTCCTTCCGGTGGGCGCGGGGCATGACTATCGTCGCCGCACTTATGACTGTCTTCTTTATCATGCAACTC
GTAGGACAGGTGCCGGCAGCGCTCTGGGTCATTTTCGGCGAGGACCGCTTTCGCTGGAGCGCGACGATGA
TCGGCCTGTCGCTTGCGGTATTCGGAATCTTGCACGCCCTCGCTCAAGCCTTCGTCACTGGTCCCGCCAC
CAAACGTTTCGGCGAGAAGCAGGCCATTATCGCCGGCATGGCGGCCGACGCGCTGGGCTACGTCTTGCTG
GCGTTCGCGACGCGAGGCTGGATGGCCTTCCCCATTATGATTCTTCTCGCTTCCGGCGGCATCGGGATGC
CCGCGTTGCAGGCCATGCTGTCCAGGCAGGTAGATGACGACCATCAGGGACAGCTTCAAGGATCGCTCGC
GGCTCTTACCAGCCTAACTTCGATCATTGGACCGCTGATCGTCACGGCGATTTATGCCGCCTCGGCGAGC
ACATGGAACGGGTTGGCATGGATTGTAGGCGCCGCCCTATACCTTGTCTGCCTCCCCGCGTTGCGTCGCG
GTGCATGGAGCCGGGCCACCTCGACCTGAATGGAAGCCGGCGGCACCTCGCTAACGGATTCACCACTCCA
AGAATTGGAGCCAATCAATTCTTGCGGAGAACTGTGAATGCGCAAACCAACCCTTGGCAGAACATATCCA
TCGCGTCCGCCATCTCCAGCAGCCGCACGCGGCGCATCTCGGGCAGCGTTGGGTCCTGGCCACGGGTGCG
CATGATCGTGCTCCTGTCGTTGAGGACCCGGCTAGGCTGGCGGGGTTGCCTTACTGGTTAGCAGAATGAA
TCACCGATACGCGAGCGAACGTGAAGCGACTGCTGCTGCAAAACGTCTGCGACCTGAGCAACAACATGAA
TGGTCTTCGGTTTCCGTGTTTCGTAAAGTCTGGAAACGCGGAAGTCAGCGCCCTGCACCATTATGTTCCG
GATCTGCATCGCAGGATGCTGCTGGCTACCCTGTGGAACACCTACATCTGTATTAACGAAGCGCTGGCAT
TGACCCTGAGTGATTTTTCTCTGGTCCCGCCGCATCCATACCGCCAGTTGTTTACCCTCACAACGTTCCA
GTAACCGGGCATGTTCATCATCAGTAACCCGTATCGTGAGCATCCTCTCTCGTTTCATCGGTATCATTAC
CCCCATGAACAGAAATCCCCCTTACACGGAGGCATCAGTGACCAAACAGGAAAAAACCGCCCTTAACATG
GCCCGCTTTATCAGAAGCCAGACATTAACGCTTCTGGAGAAACTCAACGAGCTGGACGCGGATGAACAGG
CAGACATCTGTGAATCGCTTCACGACCACGCTGATGAGCTTTACCGCAGCTGCCTCGCGCGTTTCGGTGA
TGACGGTGAAAACCTCTGACACATGCAGCTCCCGGAGACGGTCACAGCTTGTCTGTAAGCGGATGCCGGG
AGCAGACAAGCCCGTCAGGGCGCGTCAGCGGGTGTTGGCGGGTGTCGGGGCGCAGCCATGACCCAGTCAC
GTAGCGATAGCGGAGTGTATACTGGCTTAACTATGCGGCATCAGAGCAGATTGTACTGAGAGTGCACCAT
TGCGGTGTGAAATACCGCACAGATGCGTAAGGAGAAAATACCGCATCAGGCGCTCTTCCGCTTCCTCGCT
CACTGACTCGCTGCGCTCGGTCGTTCGGCTGCGGCGAGCGGTATCAGCTCACTCAAAGGCGGTAATACGG
TTATCCACAGAATCAGGGGATAACGCAGGAAAGAACATGTGAGCAAAAGGCCAGCAAAAGGCCAGGAACC
GTAAAAAGGCCGCGTTGCTGGCGTTTTTCCATAGGCTCCGCCCCCCTGACGAGCATCACAAAAATCGACG
CTCAAGTCAGAGGTGGCGAAACCCGACAGGACTATAAAGATACCAGGCGTTTCCCCCTGGAAGCTCCCTC
GTGCGCTCTCCTGTTCCGACCCTGCCGCTTACCGGATACCTGTCCGCCTTTCTCCCTTCGGGAAGCGTGG
CGCTTTCTCATAGCTCACGCTGTAGGTATCTCAGTTCGGTGTAGGTCGTTCGCTCCAAGCTGGGCTGTGT
GCACGAACCCCCCGTTCAGCCCGACCGCTGCGCCTTATCCGGTAACTATCGTCTTGAGTCCAACCCGGTA
AGACACGACTTATCGCCACTGGCAGCAGCCACTGGTAACAGGATTAGCAGAGCGAGGTATGTAGGCGGTG
CTACAGAGTTCTTGAAGTGGTGGCCTAACTACGGCTACACTAGAAGGACAGTATTTGGTATCTGCGCTCT
GCTGAAGCCAGTTACCTTCGGAAAAAGAGTTGGTAGCTCTTGATCCGGCAAACAAACCACCGCTGGTAGC
GGTGGTTTTTTTGTTTGCAAGCAGCAGATTACGCGCAGAAAAAAAGGATCTCAAGAAGATCCTTTGATCT
TTTCTACGGGGTCTGACGCTCAGTGGAACGAAAACTCACGTTAAGGGATTTTGGTCATGAGATTATCAAA
AAGGATCTTCACCTAGATCCTTTTAAATTAAAAATGAAGTTTTAAATCAATCTAAAGTATATATGAGTAA
ACTTGGTCTGACAGTTACCAATGCTTAATCAGTGAGGCACCTATCTCAGCGATCTGTCTATTTCGTTCAT
CCATAGTTGCCTGACTCCCCGTCGTGTAGATAACTACGATACGGGAGGGCTTACCATCTGGCCCCAGTGC
TGCAATGATACCGCGAGACCCACGCTCACCGGCTCCAGATTTATCAGCAATAAACCAGCCAGCCGGAAGG
GCCGAGCGCAGAAGTGGTCCTGCAACTTTATCCGCCTCCATCCAGTCTATTAATTGTTGCCGGGAAGCTA
GAGTAAGTAGTTCGCCAGTTAATAGTTTGCGCAACGTTGTTGCCATTGCTGCAGGCATCGTGGTGTCACG
CTCGTCGTTTGGTATGGCTTCATTCAGCTCCGGTTCCCAACGATCAAGGCGAGTTACATGATCCCCCATG
TTGTGCAAAAAAGCGGTTAGCTCCTTCGGTCCTCCGATCGTTGTCAGAAGTAAGTTGGCCGCAGTGTTAT
CACTCATGGTTATGGCAGCACTGCATAATTCTCTTACTGTCATGCCATCCGTAAGATGCTTTTCTGTGAC
TGGTGAGTACTCAACCAAGTCATTCTGAGAATAGTGTATGCGGCGACCGAGTTGCTCTTGCCCGGCGTCA
ACACGGGATAATACCGCGCCACATAGCAGAACTTTAAAAGTGCTCATCATTGGAAAACGTTCTTCGGGGC
GAAAACTCTCAAGGATCTTACCGCTGTTGAGATCCAGTTCGATGTAACCCACTCGTGCACCCAACTGATC
TTCAGCATCTTTTACTTTCACCAGCGTTTCTGGGTGAGCAAAAACAGGAAGGCAAAATGCCGCAAAAAAG
GGAATAAGGGCGACACGGAAATGTTGAATACTCATACTCTTCCTTTTTCAATATTATTGAAGCATTTATC
AGGGTTATTGTCTCATGAGCGGATACATATTTGAATGTATTTAGAAAAATAAACAAATAGGGGTTCCGCG
CACATTTCCCCGAAAAGTGCCACCTGACGTCTAAGAAACCATTATTATCATGACATTAACCTATAAAAAT
AGGCGTATCACGAGGCCCTTTCGTCTTCAAGAA
