>Addgene plasmid #46179 | pET15b/EYFP-GgVcl 884-1066-ECFP FRET | addgene partial sequence | sequence record 66814 | T7 5'-TAATACGACTCACTATAGGG-3'
CCCTCTAGAAATAATTTTGTTTAACTTTAAGAAGGAGATATACCATGGGCAGCAGCCATCATCATCATCA
TCACAGCAGCGGCCTGGTGCCGCGCGGCAGCCATATGGTGAGCAAGGGCGAGGAGCTGTTCACCGGGGTG
GTGCCCATCCTGGTCGAGCTGGACGGCGACGTAAACGGCCACAAGTTCAGCGTGTCCGGCGAGGGCGAGG
GCGATGCCACCTACGGCAAGCTGACCCTGAAGTTCATCTGCACCACCGGCAAGCTGCCCGTGCCCTGGCC
CACCCTCGTGACCACCTTCGGCTACGGCCTGCAGTGCTTCGCCCGCTACCCCGACCACATGAAGCAGCAC
GACTTCTTCAAGTCCGCCATGCCCGAAGGCTACGTCCAGGAGCGCACCATCTTCTTCAAGGACGACGGCA
ACTACAAGACCCGCGCCGAGGTGAAGTTCGAGGGCGACACCCTGGTGAACCGCATCGAGCTGAAGGGCAT
CGACTTCAAGGAGGACGGCAACATCCTGGGGCACAAGCTGGAGTACAACTACAACAGCCACAACGTCTAT
ATCATGGCCGACAAGCAGAAGAACGGCATCAAGGTGAACTTCAAGATCCGCCACAACATCGAGGACGGCA
GCGTGCAGCTCGCCGACCACTACCAGCAGAACACCCCCATCGGCGACGGCCCCGTGCTGCTGCCCGACAA
CCACTACCTGAGCTACCAGTCCGCCCTGAGCAAAGACCCCAACGAGAAGCGCGATCACATGGTCCTGCTG
GAGTTCGTGACCGCCGCCGGGATCACTCTCGGCATGGACGAGCTGTACAAGTCGAATTCCGGCCCCCCCT
GCCCCGCCGCCGCCCATATGGAGTTCCCAGAGCAGAAAGCAGGAGAAGCTATTAATCAGCCCATGATG
