>Addgene plasmid #46179 | pET15b/EYFP-GgVcl 884-1066-ECFP FRET | addgene partial sequence | sequence record 66815 | ggVcl-F1 5'-gctaccatgctgggcaggac-3'
ACAGGCAACTGAGATGTTGGTTCATAACGCCCAGAACCTCATGCAGTCTGTGAAGGAAACTGTGAGAGAA
GCTGAAGCAGCATCCATTAAGATAAGAACAGATGCCGGATTCACTCTGCGCTGGGTCAGAAAGACCCCAT
GGTATCAGGCTAGCATGGTGAGCAAGGGCGAGGAGCTGTTCACCGGGGTGGTGCCCATCCTGGTCGAGCT
GGACGGCGACGTAAACGGCCACAAGTTCAGCGTGTCCGGCGAGGGCGAGGGCGATGCCACCTACGGCAAG
CTGACCCTGAAGTTCATCTGCACCACCGGCAAGCTGCCCGTGCCCTGGCCCACCCTCGTGACCACCCTGA
CCTGGGGCGTGCAGTGCTTCAGCCGCTACCCCGACCACATGAAGCAGCACGACTTCTTCAAGTCCGCCAT
GCCCGAAGGCTACGTCCAGGAGCGCACCATCTTCTTCAAGGACGACGGCAACTACAAGACCCGCGCCGAG
GTGAAGTTCGAGGGCGACACCCTGGTGAACCGCATCGAGCTGAAGGGCATCGACTTCAAGGAGGACGGCA
ACATCCTGGGGCACAAGCTGGAGTACAACTACATCAGCCACAACGTCTATATCACCGCCGACAAGCAGAA
GAACGGCATCAAGGCCAACTTCAAGATCCGCCACAACATCGAGGACGGCAGCGTGCAGCTCGCCGACCAC
TACCAGCAGAACACCCCCATCGGCGACGGCCCCGTGCTGCTGCCCGACAACCACTACCTGAGCACCCAGT
CCGCCCTGAGCAAAGACCCCAACGAGAAGCGCGATCACATGGTCCTTGCTGGA
