>Addgene plasmid #46179 | pET15b/EYFP-GgVcl 884-1066-ECFP FRET | addgene partial sequence | sequence record 67449 | T7-term
CTTCCTTTCGGGCTTTGTTAGCAGCCGGATCCTCGAGTTACTTGTACAGCTCGTCCATGCCGAGAGTGAT
CCCGGCGGCGGTCACGAACTCCAGCAGGACCATGTGATCGCGCTTCTCGTTGGGGTCTTTGCTCAGGGCG
GACTGGGTGCTCAGGTAGTGGTTGTCGGGCAGCAGCACGGGGCCGTCGCCGATGGGGGTGTTCTGCTGGT
AGTGGTCGGCGAGCTGCACGCTGCCGTCCTCGATGTTGTGGCGGATCTTGAAGTTGGCCTTGATGCCGTT
CTTCTGCTTGTCGGCGGTGATATAGACGTTGTGGCTGATGTAGTTGTACTCCAGCTTGTGCCCCAGGATG
TTGCCGTCCTCCTTGAAGTCGATGCCCTTCAGCTCGATGCGGTTCACCAGGGTGTCGCCCTCGAACTTCA
CCTCGGCGCGGGTCTTGTAGTTGCCGTCGTCCTTGAAGAAGATGGTGCGCTCCTGGACGTAGCCTTCGGG
CATGGCGGACTTGAAGAAGTCGTGCTGCTTCATGTGGTCGGGGTAGCGGCTGAAGCACTGCACGCCCCAG
GTCAGGGTGGTCACGAGGGTGGGCCAGGGCACGGGCAGCTTGCCGGTGGTGCAGATGAACTTCAGGGTCA
GCTTGCCGTAGGTGGCATCGCCCTCGCCCTCGCCGGACACGCTGAACTTGTGGCCGTTTACGTCGCCGTC
CAGCTCGACCAGGATGGGCACCACCCCGGTGAACAGCTCCTCGCCCTTGCTCACCATGCTAGCCTGATAC
CATGGGGTCTTTCTGACCCAGCGCAGAGTGAATCCGGCATCTGTTCTTATCTTAATGGATGCTGCTTCAG
CTTCTCTCACAG
